Addgene plasmid #11629: pGEX2T merlin 1-595
Depositing lab: Vijaya Ramesh. Depositing organization: Massachusetts General Hospital. Publication: Interdomain interaction of merlin isoforms and its influence on intermolecular binding to NHE-RF. Gonzalez-Agosti C, Wiederhold T, Herndon ME, Gusella J, Ramesh V. J Biol Chem. 1999 Nov 26. 274(48):34438-42. 10.1074/jbc.274.48.34438 PubMed 10567424.
Backbone
  Vector backbone: pGEX2T
  Backbone manufacturer: Amersham
  Backbone size w/o insert (bp): 4950
  Vector type: Bacterial Expression
Growth in bacteria
  Bacterial resistance: Ampicillin, 100 μg/mL
  Growth temperature: 37°C
  Growth strain: DH5alpha
  Copy number: High Copy
Gene/Insert
  Gene/Insert name: merlin (alt names: NF2; isoform 1)
  Species: H. sapiens (human)
  Insert size (bp): 1785
  Entrez Gene: NF2 (a.k.a. ACN, BANF, SCH, SWNV, merlin-1)
  Tag / fusion protein: GST (N terminal on backbone)
  Cloning method: Restriction Enzyme
  Sequencing primers: 5′ pGEX5'
Terms and licenses: Academic/Nonprofit Terms; Industry Terms: Not Available to Industry
Depositor comments: The merlin insert in this plasmid contains A190V and G302E mutations compared to the closest match human Merlin reference sequence (NP_000259.1). The depositing laboratory states that these mutations should not affect merlin function, but cautions that it may be necessary to test merlin function if performing structure function experiments.
How to cite: pGEX2T merlin 1-595 was a gift from Vijaya Ramesh (Addgene plasmid # 11629 ; http://n2t.net/addgene:11629 ; RRID:Addgene_11629)
