[The description below was written by a language model from this plasmid's Addgene catalogue record and pLannotate feature annotations shown in this document.]
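Description:
pGEX2T merlin 1-595 is a bacterial expression plasmid built on the pGEX2T backbone for producing full-length human merlin (the NF2 gene product, isoform 1, residues 1–595) as a fusion to glutathione S-transferase in E. coli. The sequenced plasmid is about 6.7 kb, consistent with a roughly 4.95 kb backbone plus the 1,785 bp insert. It replicates from a ColE1/pMB1-type origin, recorded as high copy, and is selected through the β-lactamase gene, which confers ampicillin resistance. Short rop and bom fragments, a lac promoter/lacZα segment and a small E. coli yciV fragment also appear in the annotation. These look like backbone remnants rather than functional parts of the payload.

Expression is driven by the strong hybrid tac promoter, followed by a lac operator. The plasmid also carries its own lacI gene with its promoter, so the lac repressor holds transcription down until an inducer such as IPTG is added. The open reading frame begins with the Schistosoma japonicum GST coding sequence. After a short linker comes the NF2 coding sequence, placing GST at the N terminus of merlin, and this allows the fusion protein to be captured on glutathione affinity matrices.

The depositor notes that the insert carries A190V and G302E substitutions relative to the closest human merlin reference protein. These are not expected to affect function, but the depositor advises checking merlin function before relying on the clone for structure–function work. The associated publication concerns interdomain interactions of merlin isoforms and their effect on binding to NHE-RF, which suggests use in making recombinant merlin for in vitro binding and pull-down assays.
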