Features (pLannotate 1.2.2; 17 found; start..end, strand, type, name):
      1..29      +  promoter       tac promoter: strong E. coli promoter; hybrid between the trp and lac UV5 promoters
     37..53      +  protein_bind   lac operator: The lac repressor binds to the lac operator to inhibit transcription in E. coli. This inhibition can be relieved by adding lactose or isopropyl-β-D-thiogalactopyranoside (IPTG). lac repressor encoded by lacI
     76..729     +  CDS            GST26_SCHJA: Experimental evidence at protein level: Swiss-Prot protein existence level 1. GST isoenzymes appear to play a central role in the parasite detoxification system. Other functions are also suspected including a role in increasing the solubility of haematin in the parasite gut. From Schistosoma japonicum (Blood fluke).
    754..2538    +  CDS            NF2: MERL_HUMAN - Also known as SCH. Experimental evidence at protein level: Swiss-Prot protein existence level 1. Probable regulator of the Hippo/SWH (Sav/Wts/Hpo) signaling pathway, a signaling pathway that plays a pivotal role in tumor suppression by restricting proliferation and promoting apoptosis. Along with WWC1 can synergistically induce the phosphorylation of LATS1 and LATS2 and can probably function in the regulation of the Hippo/SWH (Sav/Wts/Hpo) signaling pathway. May act as a membrane stabilizing protein. May inhibit PI3 kinase by binding to AGAP2 and impairing its stimulating activity
   2573..2612    +  CDS            rop (fragment): Rop protein, which maintains plasmids at low copy number; rop
   2714..2754    +  misc_feature   bom (fragment): basis of mobility region from pBR322
   2859..2963    +  promoter       AmpR promoter: bla
   2964..3824    +  CDS            AmpR: β-lactamase; bla; confers resistance to ampicillin, carbenicillin, and related antibiotics
   3995..4583    +  rep_origin     ori: high-copy-number ColE1/pMB1/pBR322/pUC origin of replication
   4769..4820    -  misc_feature   bom (fragment): basis of mobility region from pBR322
   4827..4904    +  promoter       lacI promoter: lacI
   4905..5987    +  CDS            lacI: lac repressor; lacI; The lac repressor binds to the lac operator to inhibit transcription in E. coli. This inhibition can be relieved by adding lactose or isopropyl-β-D-thiogalactopyranoside (IPTG).
   6000..6021    +  protein_bind   CAP binding site: CAP binding activates transcription in the presence of cAMP. E. coli catabolite activator protein
   6036..6066    +  promoter       lac promoter: promoter for the E. coli lac operon
   6074..6090    +  protein_bind   lac operator: The lac repressor binds to the lac operator to inhibit transcription in E. coli. This inhibition can be relieved by adding lactose or isopropyl-β-D-thiogalactopyranoside (IPTG). lac repressor encoded by lacI
   6110..6283    +  CDS            lacZα: LacZα fragment of β-galactosidase; lacZ fragment
   6547..6663    -  CDS            yciV (fragment): RNAAM_ECOLI - Also known as trpH From Escherichia coli (strain K12).
>Addgene plasmid #11629 | pGEX2T merlin 1-595 | addgene full sequence | sequence record 170452 | Addgene NGS Result
TTGACAATTAATCATCGGCTCGTATAATGTGTGGAATTGTGAGCGGATAACAATTTCACACAGGAAACAG
TATTCATGTCCCCTATACTAGGTTATTGGAAAATTAAGGGCCTTGTGCAACCCACTCGACTTCTTTTGGA
ATATCTTGAAGAAAAATATGAAGAGCATTTGTATGAGCGCGATGAAGGTGATAAATGGCGAAACAAAAAG
TTTGAATTGGGTTTGGAGTTTCCCAATCTTCCTTATTATATTGATGGTGATGTTAAATTAACACAGTCTA
TGGCCATCATACGTTATATAGCTGACAAGCACAACATGTTGGGTGGTTGTCCAAAAGAGCGTGCAGAGAT
TTCAATGCTTGAAGGAGCGGTTTTGGATATTAGATACGGTGTTTCGAGAATTGCATATAGTAAAGACTTT
GAAACTCTCAAAGTTGATTTTCTTAGCAAGCTACCTGAAATGCTGAAAATGTTCGAAGATCGTTTATGTC
ATAAAACATATTTAAATGGTGATCATGTAACCCATCCTGACTTCATGTTGTATGACGCTCTTGATGTTGT
TTTATACATGGACCCAATGTGCCTGGATGCGTTCCCAAAATTAGTTTGTTTTAAAAAACGTATTGAAGCT
ATCCCACAAATTGATAAGTACTTGAAATCCAGCAAGTATATAGCATGGCCTTTGCAGGGCTGGCAAGCCA
CGTTTGGTGGTGGCGACCATCCTCCAAAATCGGATCTGGTTCCGCGTGGATCCATGGCCGGGGCCATCGC
TTCCCGCATGAGCTTCAGCTCTCTCAAGAGGAAGCAACCCAAGACGTTCACCGTGAGGATCGTCACCATG
GACGCCGAGATGGAGTTCAATTGCGAGATGAAGTGGAAAGGGAAGGACCTCTTTGATTTGGTGTGCCGGA
CTCTGGGGCTCCGAGAAACCTGGTTCTTTGGACTGCAGTACACAATCAAGGACACAGTGGCCTGGCTCAA
AATGGACAAGAAGGTACTGGATCATGATGTTTCAAAGGAAGAACCAGTCACCTTTCACTTCTTGGCCAAA
TTTTATCCTGAGAATGCTGAAGAGGAGCTGGTTCAGGAGATCACACAACATTTATTCTTCTTACAGGTAA
AGAAGCAGATTTTAGATGAAAAGATCTACTGCCCTCCTGAGGCTTCTGTGCTCCTGGCTTCTTACGCCGT
CCAGGCCAAGTATGGTGACTACGACCCCAGTGTTCACAAGCGGGGATTTTTGGCCCAAGAGGAATTGCTT
CCAAAAAGGGTAATAAATCTGTATCAGATGACTCCGGAAATGTGGGAGGAGAGAATTACTGTTTGGTACG
CAGAGCACCGAGGCCGAGCCAGGGATGAAGCTGAAATGGAATATCTGAAGATAGCTCAGGACCTGGAGAT
GTACGGTGTGAACTACTTTGCAATCCGGAATAAAAAGGGCACAGAGCTGCTGCTTGGAGTGGATGCCCTG
GGGCTTCACATTTATGACCCTGAGAACAGACTGACCCCCAAGATCTCCTTCCCGTGGAATGAAATCCGAA
ACATCTCGTACAGTGACAAGGAGTTTACTATTAAACCACTGGATAAGAAAATTGATGTCTTCAAGTTTAA
CTCCTCAAAGCTTCGTGTTAATAAGCTGATTCTCCAGCTATGTATCGAGAACCATGATCTATTTATGAGG
AGAAGGAAAGCCGATTCTTTGGAAGTTCAGCAGATGAAAGCCCAGGCCAGGGAGGAGAAGGCTAGAAAGC
AGATGGAGCGGCAGCGCCTCGCTCGAGAGAAGCAGATGAGGGAGGAGGCTGAACGCACGAGGGATGAGTT
GGAGAGGAGGCTGCTGCAGATGAAAGAAGAAGCAACAATGGCCAACGAAGCACTGATGCGGTCTGAGGAG
ACAGCTGACCTGTTGGCTGAAAAGGCCCAGATCACCGAGGAGGAGGCAAAACTTCTGGCCCAGAAGGCCG
CAGAGGCTGAGCAGGAAATGCAGCGCATCAAGGCCACAGCGATTCGCACGGAGGAGGAGAAGCGCCTGAT
GGAGCAGAAGGTGCTGGAAGCCGAGGTGCTGGCACTGAAGATGGCTGAGGAGTCAGAGAGGAGGGCCAAA
GAGGCAGATCAGCTGAAGCAGGACCTGCAGGAAGCACGCGAGGCGGAGCGAAGAGCCAAGCAGAAGCTCC
TGGAGATTGCCACCAAGCCCACGTACCCGCCCATGAACCCAATTCCAGCACCGTTGCCTCCTGACATACC
AAGCTTCAACCTCATTGGTGACAGCCTGTCTTTCGACTTCAAAGATACTGACATGAAGCGGCTTTCCATG
GAGATAGAGAAAGAAAAAGTGGAATACATGGAAAAGAGCAAGCATCTGCAGGAGCAGCTCAATGAACTCA
AGACAGAAATCGAGGCCTTGAAACTGAAAGAGAGGGAGACAGCTCTGGATATTCTGCACAATGAGAACTC
CGACAGAGGTGGCAGCAGCAAGCACAATACCATTAAAAAGCTCACCTTGCAGAGCGCCAAGTCCCGAGTG
GCCTTCTTTGAAGAGCTCTAGCAGGTGGAATTCATCGTGACTGACTGACGATCTGCCTCGCGCGTTTCGG
TGATGACGGTGAAAACCTCTGACACATGCAGCTCCCGGAGACGGTCACAGCTTGTCTGTAAGCGGATGCC
GGGAGCAGACAAGCCCGTCAGGGCGCGTCAGCGGGTGTTGGCGGGTGTCGGGGCGCAGCCATGACCCAGT
CACGTAGCGATAGCGGAGTGTATAATTCTTGAAGACGAAAGGGCCTCGTGATACGCCTATTTTTATAGGT
TAATGTCATGATAATAATGGTTTCTTAGACGTCAGGTGGCACTTTTCGGGGAAATGTGCGCGGAACCCCT
ATTTGTTTATTTTTCTAAATACATTCAAATATGTATCCGCTCATGAGACAATAACCCTGATAAATGCTTC
AATAATATTGAAAAAGGAAGAGTATGAGTATTCAACATTTCCGTGTCGCCCTTATTCCCTTTTTTGCGGC
ATTTTGCCTTCCTGTTTTTGCTCACCCAGAAACGCTGGTGAAAGTAAAAGATGCTGAAGATCAGTTGGGT
GCACGAGTGGGTTACATCGAACTGGATCTCAACAGCGGTAAGATCCTTGAGAGTTTTCGCCCCGAAGAAC
GTTTTCCAATGATGAGCACTTTTAAAGTTCTGCTATGTGGCGCGGTATTATCCCGTGTTGACGCCGGGCA
AGAGCAACTCGGTCGCCGCATACACTATTCTCAGAATGACTTGGTTGAGTACTCACCAGTCACAGAAAAG
CATCTTACGGATGGCATGACAGTAAGAGAATTATGCAGTGCTGCCATAACCATGAGTGATAACACTGCGG
CCAACTTACTTCTGACAACGATCGGAGGACCGAAGGAGCTAACCGCTTTTTTGCACAACATGGGGGATCA
TGTAACTCGCCTTGATCGTTGGGAACCGGAGCTGAATGAAGCCATACCAAACGACGAGCGTGACACCACG
ATGCCTGCAGCAATGGCAACAACGTTGCGCAAACTATTAACTGGCGAACTACTTACTCTAGCTTCCCGGC
AACAATTAATAGACTGGATGGAGGCGGATAAAGTTGCAGGACCACTTCTGCGCTCGGCCCTTCCGGCTGG
CTGGTTTATTGCTGATAAATCTGGAGCCGGTGAGCGTGGGTCTCGCGGTATCATTGCAGCACTGGGGCCA
GATGGTAAGCCCTCCCGTATCGTAGTTATCTACACGACGGGGAGTCAGGCAACTATGGATGAACGAAATA
GACAGATCGCTGAGATAGGTGCCTCACTGATTAAGCATTGGTAACTGTCAGACCAAGTTTACTCATATAT
ACTTTAGATTGATTTAAAACTTCATTTTTAATTTAAAAGGATCTAGGTGAAGATCCTTTTTGATAATCTC
ATGACCAAAATCCCTTAACGTGAGTTTTCGTTCCACTGAGCGTCAGACCCCGTAGAAAAGATCAAAGGAT
CTTCTTGAGATCCTTTTTTTCTGCGCGTAATCTGCTGCTTGCAAACAAAAAAACCACCGCTACCAGCGGT
GGTTTGTTTGCCGGATCAAGAGCTACCAACTCTTTTTCCGAAGGTAACTGGCTTCAGCAGAGCGCAGATA
CCAAATACTGTCCTTCTAGTGTAGCCGTAGTTAGGCCACCACTTCAAGAACTCTGTAGCACCGCCTACAT
ACCTCGCTCTGCTAATCCTGTTACCAGTGGCTGCTGCCAGTGGCGATAAGTCGTGTCTTACCGGGTTGGA
CTCAAGACGATAGTTACCGGATAAGGCGCAGCGGTCGGGCTGAACGGGGGGTTCGTGCACACAGCCCAGC
TTGGAGCGAACGACCTACACCGAACTGAGATACCTACAGCGTGAGCTATGAGAAAGCGCCACGCTTCCCG
AAGGGAGAAAGGCGGACAGGTATCCGGTAAGCGGCAGGGTCGGAACAGGAGAGCGCACGAGGGAGCTTCC
AGGGGGAAACGCCTGGTATCTTTATAGTCCTGTCGGGTTTCGCCACCTCTGACTTGAGCGTCGATTTTTG
TGATGCTCGTCAGGGGGGCGGAGCCTATGGAAAAACGCCAGCAACGCGGCCTTTTTACGGTTCCTGGCCT
TTTGCTGGCCTTTTGCTCACATGTTCTTTCCTGCGTTATCCCCTGATTCTGTGGATAACCGTATTACCGC
CTTTGAGTGAGCTGATACCGCTCGCCGCAGCCGAACGACCGAGCGCAGCGAGTCAGTGAGCGAGGAAGCG
GAAGAGCGCCTGATGCGGTATTTTCTCCTTACGCATCTGTGCGGTATTTCACACCGCATAAATTCCGACA
CCATCGAATGGCGCAAAACCTTTCGCGGTATGGCATGATAGCGCCCGGAAGAGAGTCAATTCAGGGTGGT
GAATGTGAAACCAGTAACGTTATACGATGTCGCAGAGTATGCCGGTGTCTCTTATCAGACCGTTTCCCGC
GTGGTGAACCAGGCCAGCCACGTTTCTGCGAAAACGCGGGAAAAAGTGGAAGCGGCGATGGCGGAGCTGA
ATTACATTCCCAACCGCGTGGCACAACAACTGGCGGGCAAACAGTCGTTGCTGATTGGCGTTGCCACCTC
CAGTCTGGCCCTGCACGCGCCGTCGCAAATTGTCGCGGCGATTAAATCTCGCGCCGATCAACTGGGTGCC
AGCGTGGTGGTGTCGATGGTAGAACGAAGCGGCGTCGAAGCCTGTAAAGCGGCGGTGCACAATCTTCTCG
CGCAACGCGTCAGTGGGCTGATCATTAACTATCCGCTGGATGACCAGGATGCCATTGCTGTGGAAGCTGC
CTGCACTAATGTTCCGGCGTTATTTCTTGATGTCTCTGACCAGACACCCATCAACAGTATTATTTTCTCC
CATGAAGACGGTACGCGACTGGGCGTGGAGCATCTGGTCGCATTGGGTCACCAGCAAATCGCGCTGTTAG
CGGGCCCATTAAGTTCTGTCTCGGCGCGTCTGCGTCTGGCTGGCTGGCATAAATATCTCACTCGCAATCA
AATTCAGCCGATAGCGGAACGGGAAGGCGACTGGAGTGCCATGTCCGGTTTTCAACAAACCATGCAAATG
CTGAATGAGGGCATCGTTCCCACTGCGATGCTGGTTGCCAACGATCAGATGGCGCTGGGCGCAATGCGCG
CCATTACCGAGTCCGGGCTGCGCGTTGGTGCGGATATCTCGGTAGTGGGATACGACGATACCGAAGACAG
CTCATGTTATATCCCGCCGTTAACCACCATCAAACAGGATTTTCGCCTGCTGGGGCAAACCAGCGTGGAC
CGCTTGCTGCAACTCTCTCAGGGCCAGGCGGTGAAGGGCAATCAGCTGTTGCCCGTCTCACTGGTGAAAA
GAAAAACCACCCTGGCGCCCAATACGCAAACCGCCTCTCCCCGCGCGTTGGCCGATTCATTAATGCAGCT
GGCACGACAGGTTTCCCGACTGGAAAGCGGGCAGTGAGCGCAACGCAATTAATGTAAGTTAGCTCACTCA
TTAGGCACCCCAGGCTTTACACTTTATGCTTCCGGCTCGTATGTTGTGTGGAATTGTGAGCGGATAACAA
TTTCACACAGGAAACAGCTATGACCATGATTACGGATTCACTGGCCGTCGTTTTACAACGTCGTGACTGG
GAAAACCCTGGCGTTACCCAACTTAATCGCCTTGCAGCACATCCCCCTTTCGCCAGCTGGCGTAATAGCG
AAGAGGCCCGCACCGATCGCCCTTCCCAACAGTTGCGCAGCCTGAATGGCGAATGGCGCTTTGCCTGGTT
TCCGGCACCAGAAGCGGTGCCGGAAAGCTGGCTGGAGTGCGATCTTCCTGAGGCCGATACTGTCGTCGTC
CCCTCAAACTGGCAGATGCACGGTTACGATGCGCCCATCTACACCAACGTGACCTATCCCATTACGGTCA
ATCCGCCGTTTGTTCCCACGGAGAATCCGACGGGTTGTTACTCGCTCACATTTAATGTTGATGAAAGCTG
GCTACAGGAAGGCCAGACGCGAATTATTTTTGATGGCGTTGGAATTAGCTTATCGACTGCACGGTGCACC
AATGCTTCTGGCGTCAGGCAGCCATCGGAAGCTGTGGTATGGCTGTGCAGGTCGTAAATCACTGCATAAT
TCGTGTCGCTCAAGGCGCACTCCCGTTCTGGATAATGTTTTTTGCGCCGACATCATAACGGTTCTGGCAA
ATATTCTGAAATGAGCTG
