>Addgene plasmid #11629 | pGEX2T merlin 1-595 | addgene partial sequence | sequence record 18362 | 11629 with pGEX5'
CGGATCTGGTTCCGCGTGGATCCATGGCCGGGGCCATCGCTTCCCGCATGAGCTTCAGCTCTCTCAAGAG
GAAGCAACCCAAGACGTTCACCGTGAGGATCGTCACCATGGACGCCGAGATGGAGTTCAATTGCGAGATG
AAGTGGAAAGGGAAGGACCTCTTTGATTTGGTGTGCCGGACTCTGGGGCTCCGAGAAACCTGGTTCTTTG
GACTGCAGTACACAATCAAGGACACAGTGGCCTGGCTCAAAATGGACAAGAAGGTACTGGATCATGATGT
TTCAAAGGAAGAACCAGTCACCTTTCACTTCTTGGCCAAATTTTATCCTGAGAATGCTGAAGAGGAGCTG
GTTCAGGAGATCACACAACATTTATTCTTCTTACAGGTAAAGAAGCAGATTTTAGATGAAAAGATCTACT
GCCCTCCTGAGGCTTCTGTGCTCCTGGCTTCTTACGCCGTCCAGGCCAAGTATGGTGACTACGACCCCAG
TGTTCACAAGCGGGGATTTTTGGCCCAAGAGGAATTGCTTCCAAAAAGGGTAATAAATCTGTATCAGATG
ACTCCGGAAATGTGGGAGGAGAGAATTACTGTTTGGTACGCAGAGCACCGAGGCCGAGCCAGGGATGAAG
CTGAAATGGAATATCTGAAGATAGCTCAGGACCTGGAGATGTACGGTGTGAACTACTTTGCAATCCGGAA
TAAAAAGGGCACAGAGCTGCCTGCTTGGAGTGGATGCCCTGGGGCTTCACATTTATGACCCTGAGAACAG
ACTGACCCCCCAGAT
